>Addgene plasmid #183665 | EGFP-SopB(211-554) | addgene full sequence | sequence record 360254 | Addgene NGS Result
AGTAATCAATTACGGGGTCATTAGTTCATAGCCCATATATGGAGTTCCGCGTTACATAACTTACGGTAAA
TGGCCCGCCTGGCTGACCGCCCAACGACCCCCGCCCATTGACGTCAATAATGACGTATGTTCCCATAGTA
ACGCCAATAGGGACTTTCCATTGACGTCAATGGGTGGAGTATTTACGGTAAACTGCCCACTTGGCAGTAC
ATCAAGTGTATCATATGCCAAGTACGCCCCCTATTGACGTCAATGACGGTAAATGGCCCGCCTGGCATTA
TGCCCAGTACATGACCTTATGGGACTTTCCTACTTGGCAGTACATCTACGTATTAGTCATCGCTATTACC
ATGGTGATGCGGTTTTGGCAGTACATCAATGGGCGTGGATAGCGGTTTGACTCACGGGGATTTCCAAGTC
TCCACCCCATTGACGTCAATGGGAGTTTGTTTTGGCACCAAAATCAACGGGACTTTCCAAAATGTCGTAA
CAACTCCGCCCCATTGACGCAAATGGGCGGTAGGCGTGTACGGTGGGAGGTCTATATAAGCAGAGCTGGT
TTAGTGAACCGTCAGATCCGCTAGCGCTACCGGTCGCCACCATGGTGAGCAAGGGCGAGGAGCTGTTCAC
CGGGGTGGTGCCCATCCTGGTCGAGCTGGACGGCGACGTAAACGGCCACAAGTTCAGCGTGTCCGGCGAG
GGCGAGGGCGATGCCACCTACGGCAAGCTGACCCTGAAGTTCATCTGCACCACCGGCAAGCTGCCCGTGC
CCTGGCCCACCCTCGTGACCACCCTGACCTACGGCGTGCAGTGCTTCAGCCGCTACCCCGACCACATGAA
GCAGCACGACTTCTTCAAGTCCGCCATGCCCGAAGGCTACGTCCAGGAGCGCACCATCTTCTTCAAGGAC
GACGGCAACTACAAGACCCGCGCCGAGGTGAAGTTCGAGGGCGACACCCTGGTGAACCGCATCGAGCTGA
AGGGCATCGACTTCAAGGAGGACGGCAACATCCTGGGGCACAAGCTGGAGTACAACTACAACAGCCACAA
CGTCTATATCATGGCCGACAAGCAGAAGAACGGCATCAAGGTGAACTTCAAGATCCGCCACAACATCGAG
GACGGCAGCGTGCAGCTCGCCGACCACTACCAGCAGAACACCCCCATCGGCGACGGCCCCGTGCTGCTGC
CCGACAACCACTACCTGAGCACCCAGTCCGCCCTGAGCAAAGACCCCAACGAGAAGCGCGATCACATGGT
CCTGCTGGAGTTCGTGACCGCCGCCGGGATCACTCTCGGCATGGACGAGCTGTACAAGTCCGGACTCAGA
TCTCGAGCTCAAGCTTCGAATTCTGCAGTCGACGGTGGTAGTGCTTCCGGAGGCGTATGCAGTTGGGATA
CCAAGAATATTCATCACGCCAATAATTTGTGGATGTCCACGGTGAGTGTGCATGAGGACGGTAAAGATAA
AACGCTTTTTTGCGGGATACGTCATGGCGTGCTTTCCCCCTATCATGAAAAAGATCCGCTTCTGCGTCAC
GTCGGCGCTGAAAACAAAGCCAAAGAAGTATTAACTGCGGCACTTTTTAGTAAACCTGAGTTGCTTAACA
AAGCCTTAGCGGGCGAGGCGGTAAGCCTGAAACTGGTATCCGTCGGGTTACTCACCGCGTCGAATATTTT
CGGCAAAGAGGGAACGATGGTCGAGGACCAAATGCGCGCATGGCAATCGTTGACCCAGCCGGGAAAAATG
ATTCATTTAAAAATCCGCAATAAAGATGGCGATCTACAGACGGTAAAAATAAAACCGGACGTCGCCGCAT
TTAATGTGGGTGTTAATGAGCTGGCGCTCAAGCTCGGCTTTGGCCTTAAGGCATCGGATAGCTATAATGC
CGAGGCGCTACATCAGTTATTAGGCAATGATTTACGCCCTGAAGCCAGACCAGGTGGCTGGGTTGGCGAA
TGGCTGGCGCAATACCCGGATAATTATGAGGTCGTCAATACATTAGCGCGCCAGATTAAGGATATATGGA
AAAATAACCAACATCATAAAGATGGCGGCGAACCCTATAAACTCGCACAACGCCTTGCCATGTTAGCCCA
TGAAATTGACGCGGTACCCGCCTGGAATTGTAAAAGCGGCAAAGATCGTACAGGGATGATGGATTCAGAA
ATCAAGCGAGAGATCATTTCCTTACATCAGACCCATATGTTAAGTGCGCCTGGTAGTCTTCCGGATAGCG
GTGGACAGAAAATTTTCCAAAAAGTATTACTGAATAGCGGTAACCTGGAGATTCAGAAACAAAATACGGG
CGGGGCGGGAAACAAAGTAATGAAAAATTTATCGCCAGAGGTGCTCAATCTTTCCTATCAAAAACGAGTT
GGGGATGAAAATATTTGGCAGTCAGTAAAAGGCTAAGGATCCACCGGATCTAGATAACTGATCATAATCA
GCCATACCACATTTGTAGAGGTTTTACTTGCTTTAAAAAACCTCCCACACCTCCCCCTGAACCTGAAACA
TAAAATGAATGCAATTGTTGTTGTTAACTTGTTTATTGCAGCTTATAATGGTTACAAATAAAGCAATAGC
ATCACAAATTTCACAAATAAAGCATTTTTTTCACTGCATTCTAGTTGTGGTTTGTCCAAACTCATCAATG
TATCTTAACGCGTAAATTGTAAGCGTTAATATTTTGTTAAAATTCGCGTTAAATTTTTGTTAAATCAGCT
CATTTTTTAACCAATAGGCCGAAATCGGCAAAATCCCTTATAAATCAAAAGAATAGACCGAGATAGGGT
[37 nt withheld, positions 2800-2836]
AAAGAACGTGGACTCCAACGTCAAAGG
[49 nt withheld, positions 2864-2912]
T
[91 nt withheld, positions 2914-3004]
G
[124 nt withheld, positions 3006-3129]
CAGGTGGCACTTTTCGGGGAAATGTGCGCGGAACCCCTATTTGTTTATTTTTCTAAATACATTCAAATAT
GTATCCGCTCATGAGACAATAACCCTGATAAATGCTTCAATAATATTGAAAAAGGAAGAGTCCTGAGGCG
GAAAGAACCAGCTGTGGAATGTGTGTCAGTTAGGGTGTGGAAAGTCCCCAGGCTCCCCAGCAGGCAGAAG
TATGCAAAGCATGCATCTCAATTAGTCAGCAACCAGGTGTGGAAAGTCCCCAGGCTCCCCAGCAGGCAGA
AGTATGCAAAGCATGCATCTCAATTAGTCAGCAACCATAGTCCCGCCCCTAACTCCGCCCATCCCGCCCC
TAACTCCGCCCAGTTCCGCCCATTCTCCGCCCCATGGCTGACTAATTTTTTTTATTTATGCAGAGGCCGA
GGCCGCCTCGGCCTCTGAGCTATTCCAGAAGTAGTGAGGAGGCTTTTTTGGAGGCCTAGGCTTTTGCAAA
GATCGATCAAGAGACAGGATGAGGATCGTTTCGCATGATTGAACAAGATGGATTGCACGCAGGTTCTCCG
GCCGCTTGGGTGGAGAGGCTATTCGGCTATGACTGGGCACAACAGACAATCGGCTGCTCTGATGCCGCCG
TGTTCCGGCTGTCAGCGCAGGGGCGCCCGGTTCTTTTTGTCAAGACCGACCTGTCCGGTGCCCTGAATGA
ACTGCAAGACGAGGCAGCGCGGCTATCGTGGCTGGCCACGACGGGCGTTCCTTGCGCAGCTGTGCTCGAC
GTTGTCACTGAAGCGGGAAGGGACTGGCTGCTATTGGGCGAAGTGCCGGGGCAGGATCTCCTGTCATCTC
ACCTTGCTCCTGCCGAGAAAGTATCCATCATGGCTGATGCAATGCGGCGGCTGCATACGCTTGATCCGGC
TACCTGCCCATTCGACCACCAAGCGAAACATCGCATCGAGCGAGCACGTACTCGGATGGAAGCCGGTCTT
GTCGATCAGGATGATCTGGACGAAGAGCATCAGGGGCTCGCGCCAGCCGAACTGTTCGCCAGGCTCAAGG
CGAGCATGCCCGACGGCGAGGATCTCGTCGTGACCCATGGCGATGCCTGCTTGCCGAATATCATGGTGGA
AAATGGCCGCTTTTCTGGATTCATCGACTGTGGCCGGCTGGGTGTGGCGGACCGCTATCAGGACATAGCG
TTGGCTACCCGTGATATTGCTGAAGAGCTTGGCGGCGAATGGGCTGACCGCTTCCTCGTGCTTTACGGTA
TCGCCGCTCCCGATTCGCAGCGCATCGCCTTCTATCGCCTTCTTGACGAGTTCTTCTGAGCGGGACTCTG
GGGTTCGAAATGACCGACCAAGCGACGCCCAACCTGCCATCACGAGATTTCGATTCCACCGCCGCCTTCT
ATGAAAGGTTGGGCTTCGGAATCGTTTTCCGGGACGCCGGCTGGATGATCCTCCAGCGCGGGGATCTCAT
GCTGGAGTTCTTCGCCCACCCTAGGGGGAGGCTAACTGAAACACGGAAGGAGACAATACCGGAAGGAACC
CGCGCTATGACGGCAATAAAAAGACAGAATAAAACGCACGGTGTTGGGTCGTTTGTTCATAAACGCGGGG
TTCGGTCCCAGGGCTGGCACTCTGTCGATACCCCACCGAGACCCCATTGGGGCCAATACGCCCGCGTTTC
TTCCTTTTCCCCACCCCACCCCCCAAGTTCGGGTGAAGGCCCAGGGCTCGCAGCCAACGTCGGGGCGGCA
GGCCCTGCCATAGCCTCAGGTTACTCATATATACTTTAGATTGATTTAAAACTTCATTTTTAATTTAAAA
GGATCTAGGTGAAGATCCTTTTTGATAATCTCATGACCAAAATCCCTTAACGTGAGTTTTCGTTCCACTG
AGCGTCAGACCCCGTAGAAAAGATCAAAGGATCTTCTTGAGATCCTTTTTTTCTGCGCGTAATCTGCTGC
TTGCAAACAAAAAAACCACCGCTACCAGCGGTGGTTTGTTTGCCGGATCAAGAGCTACCAACTCTTTTTC
CGAAGGTAACTGGCTTCAGCAGAGCGCAGATACCAAATACTGTTCTTCTAGTGTAGCCGTAGTTAGGCCA
CCACTTCAAGAACTCTGTAGCACCGCCTACATACCTCGCTCTGCTAATCCTGTTACCAGTGGCTGCTGCC
AGTGGCGATAAGTCGTGTCTTACCGGGTTGGACTCAAGACGATAGTTACCGGATAAGGCGCAGCGGTCGG
GCTGAACGGGGGGTTCGTGCACACAGCCCAGCTTGGAGCGAACGACCTACACCGAACTGAGATACCTACA
GCGTGAGCTATGAGAAAGCGCCACGCTTCCCGAAGGGAGAAAGGCGGACAGGTATCCGGTAAGCGGCAGG
GTCGGAACAGGAGAGCGCACGAGGGAGCTTCCAGGGGGAAACGCCTGGTATCTTTATAGTCCTGTCGGGT
TTCGCCACCTCTGACTTGAGCGTCGATTTTTGTGATGCTCGTCAGGGGGGCGGAGCCTATGGAAAAACGC
CAGCAACGCGGCCTTTTTACGGTTCCTGGCCTTTTGCTGGCCTTTTGCTCACATGTTCTTTCCTGCGTTA
TCCCCTGATTCTGTGGATAACCGTATTACCGCCATGCATTAGTTATTAAT
Features (pLannotate 1.2.2; 15 found; start..end, strand, type, name):
     50..353     +  enhancer       CMV enhancer: human cytomegalovirus immediate early enhancer
    354..557     +  promoter       CMV promoter: human cytomegalovirus (CMV) immediate early promoter
    602..1318    +  CDS            EGFP: EGFP is a basic (constitutively fluorescent) green fluorescent protein published in 1996, derived from Aequorea victoria. It is reported to be a rapidly-maturing weak dimer with moderate acid sensitivity.
   1319..1366    +  misc_feature   MCS (fragment): multiple cloning site
   1382..2413    +  CDS            sopB (fragment): SOPB_SALTY - Also known as sigD. Experimental evidence at protein level: Swiss-Prot protein existence level 1. Converts phosphatidylinositol 3,4,5-trisphosphate (PtdIns 3,4,5-P3) to PtdIns 3-P and prevents the transition of PtdIns 3-P to PtdIns 3,5-P2. It is one of the known effectors injected by Salmonella into the host cell and is required for invasion and for an efficient generation and maintenance of Salmonella-containing vacuole (SVC). Alteration of the phosphoinositide composition of the plasma membrane causes membrane ruffling and actin cytoskeleton rearrangements. The persistence of Pt
   2439..2523    +  CDS            large T antigen (fragment): large T antigen from SV40 (simian virus 40)
   2546..2667    +  polyA_signal   SV40 poly(A) signal: SV40 polyadenylation signal
   2701..3129    -  rep_origin     f1 ori (sequence partly withheld): f1 bacteriophage origin of replication; arrow indicates direction of (+) strand synthesis
   3156..3260    +  promoter       AmpR promoter: bla
   3262..3619    +  promoter       SV40 promoter: SV40 enhancer and early promoter
   3654..4448    +  CDS            NeoR/KanR: aminoglycoside phosphotransferase from Tn5; aph(3')-II (or nptII); confers resistance to neomycin, kanamycin, and G418 (Geneticin®)
   4469..4621    +  CDS            ble (fragment): BLE_KLEPN - Experimental evidence at protein level: Swiss-Prot protein existence level 1. Binding protein with a strong affinity to the bleomycin family of antibiotics. Binds to CL990; an antimitotic-antibiotic compound. From Klebsiella pneumoniae.
   4680..4727    +  polyA_signal   HSV TK poly(A) signal: herpes simplex virus thymidine kinase polyadenylation signal (Cole and Stacy, 1985)
   4818..4834    -  polyA_signal   bGH poly(A) signal (fragment): bovine growth hormone polyadenylation signal
   5056..5644    +  rep_origin     ori: high-copy-number ColE1/pMB1/pBR322/pUC origin of replication
