[The description below was written by a language model from this plasmid's Addgene catalogue record and pLannotate feature annotations shown in this document.]
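Description:
EGFP-SopB(211-554) is a mammalian expression plasmid built on the Clontech pEGFP-C1 backbone, about 5.8 kb in the sequenced record. It carries a truncated form of the Salmonella enterica serovar Typhimurium effector SopB (also called SigD), limited to amino acids 211-554 and joined by Gibson cloning downstream of EGFP. The human cytomegalovirus immediate-early enhancer and promoter drive a single open reading frame in which EGFP sits at the N terminus, followed by a short remnant of the multiple cloning site that acts as a linker, then the SopB fragment. The transcript ends at the SV40 polyadenylation signal. The small large T antigen match annotated just upstream of that signal is most likely part of the SV40-derived terminator region rather than a functional coding sequence.

Propagation in E. coli relies on a high-copy ColE1/pUC-type origin, and an f1 origin is also present. A single Tn5 aminoglycoside phosphotransferase gene (NeoR/KanR) provides selection in both hosts. A bacterial bla-type promoter expresses it for kanamycin resistance, and the SV40 enhancer/early promoter with the HSV TK polyadenylation signal expresses it in mammalian cells for G418 selection. The short ble and bGH poly(A) fragments in the table appear to be residual or incidental matches in the backbone.

SopB is an injected effector that remodels host phosphoinositides, contributing to membrane ruffling, invasion and maintenance of the Salmonella-containing vacuole. The fluorescent fusion lets the truncated protein be expressed and localised in mammalian cells without infection. The associated publication concerns kinase-independent synthesis of 3-phosphorylated phosphoinositides by a phosphotransferase. The record does not state which functional domains the 211-554 truncation retains or removes.
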