Addgene plasmid #183665: EGFP-SopB(211-554)
Purpose: N-terminally tagged Salmonella Typhimurium SopB truncation for mammalian expression
Depositing lab: Sergio Grinstein. Depositing organization: Hospital for Sick Children. Publication: Kinase-independent synthesis of 3-phosphorylated phosphoinositides by a phosphotransferase. Walpole GFW, Pacheco J, Chauhan N, Clark J, Anderson KE, Abbas YM, Brabant-Kirwan D, Montano-Rendon F, Liu Z, Zhu H, Brumell JH, Deiters A, Stephens LR, Hawkins PT, Hammond GRV, Grinstein S, Fairn GD. Nat Cell Biol. 2022 Apr 28. pii: 10.1038/s41556-022-00895-y. doi: 10.1038/s41556-022-00895-y. PubMed 35484249.
Backbone
  Vector backbone: pEGFP-C1
  Backbone manufacturer: Clontech
  Vector type: Mammalian Expression
  Selectable markers: Neomycin (select with G418)
Growth in bacteria
  Bacterial resistance: Kanamycin, 50 μg/mL
  Growth temperature: 37°C
  Growth strain: DH5alpha
  Copy number: High Copy
Gene/Insert
  Gene/Insert name: sopB (alt name: sigD)
  Species: Salmonella enterica serovar Typhimurium
  Mutation: Amino acids 211-554
  Entrez Gene: sopB (a.k.a. STM1091)
  Promoter: CMV
  Tag / fusion protein: EGFP (N terminal on insert)
  Cloning method: Gibson Cloning
  Sequencing primers: 5′ CMV-Fwd, EGFP-Fwd; 3′ SV40pA-R
Terms and licenses: Academic/Nonprofit Terms; Industry Terms: Not Available to Industry
How to cite: EGFP-SopB(211-554) was a gift from Sergio Grinstein (Addgene plasmid # 183665 ; http://n2t.net/addgene:183665 ; RRID:Addgene_183665)
